>Addgene plasmid #55859 | mRuby-Endo-14 | addgene partial sequence | sequence record 115128 | CMV-F 5'-CGCAAATGGGCGGTAGGCGTG-3'
TGAACCGTCAGATCCGCTAGCGCTACCGGTCGCCACCATGAACAGCCTGATCAAAGAAAACATGCGGATG
AAGGTGGTGCTGGAAGGCAGCGTGAACGGCCACCAGTTCAAGTGCACCGGCGAGGGCGAGGGCAACCCCT
ACATGGGCACCCAGACCATGCGGATCAAAGTGATCGAGGGCGGACCTCTGCCCTTCGCCTTCGACATCCT
GGCCACATCCTTCATGTACGGCAGCCGGACCTTCATCAAGTACCCCAAGGGCATCCCCGATTTCTTCAAG
CAGAGCTTCCCCGAGGGCTTCACCTGGGAGAGAGTGACCAGATACGAGGACGGCGGCGTGATCACCGTGA
TGCAGGACACCAGCCTGGAAGATGGCTGCCTGGTGTACCATGCCCAGGTCAGGGGCGTGAATTTTCCCAG
CAACGGCGCCGTGATGCAGAAGAAAACCAAGGGCTGGGAGCCCAACACCGAGATGATGTACCCCGCTGAC
GGCGGACTGAGAGGCTACACCCACATGGCCCTGAAGGTGGACGGCGGAGGGCACCTGAGCTGCAGCTTCG
TGACCACCTACCGATCCAAGAAAACCGTGGGCAACATCAAGATGCCCGGCATCCACGCCGTGGACCACCG
GCTGGAAAGGCTGGAAGAGTCCGACAACGAGATGTTCGTGGTGCAGCGGGAGCACGCCGTGGCCAAGTTC
GCCGGCCTGGGCGGAGGGTCCGGATCAGATCTCGAGCTCAAGCTTGATATCGAATTCCCCATGGAGCAGA
AGCTGATCTCCGAGGAGGACCTGAACCGGAAGAAACTGGTGGTTGTTGGTGATGG
