>Addgene plasmid #55859 | mRuby-Endo-14 | addgene partial sequence | sequence record 116093 | SV40pA-R 5'-GAAATTTGTGATGCTATTGC-3'
GTTAACAACAACAATTGCATTCATTTTATGTTTCAGGTTCAGGGGGAGGTGTGGGAGGTTTTTTAAAGCA
AGTAAAACCTCTACAAATGTGGTATGGCTGATTATGATCAGTTATCTAGATCCGGTGGATCCCCGGCAGG
GGCAGGCGCGACGGGCGCGGCCCTCATAGCACCTTGCAGCAGTTGATGCAGCCGTTCTGGGAGCCGTAGC
GCTTCTGCAGCGCGGCGCGCGTGGCCGTCTCGAAGACCTCGCGCACGCCTTCCTTGGTCTTGGCAGAGCA
CTCGAGGTAGTCGTAGGCTTGGATGCGCACGGCCATGGCGCGGCCGTCATCCGTGCGAACGGGTTCCTGC
TTCATGCGGGCCAGCTCTGTGCGGACATGCTCGTCGCTGCGCAGGTCTTTTTTGTTGGCCACCAGGATGA
TGGGCACATTGGGACAGAAGTGCTTCACCTCGGGGACCCACTTCTCGGGGATGTTCTCCAGCGAGTCCGG
GCTGTCCACCGAGAAGCACATGAGAATGACGTCGGTGTCCGGGTAGGAGAGCGGCCGCAGGCGGTCGTAG
TCCTCCTGGCCAGCTGTGTCCCACAAAGCCAACTCTA
