[The description below was written by a language model from this plasmid's Addgene catalogue record.]
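Description:
mRuby-Endo-14 is a mammalian expression plasmid that produces a red fluorescent endosome marker. It is built on an mRuby fluorescent-protein backbone of about 4.75 kb (excluding the insert), is maintained as a high-copy plasmid in E. coli under kanamycin selection, and carries a neomycin resistance marker that allows G418 selection of stably transfected mammalian cells. The record does not list the origin of replication or provide a feature table, so finer details of the backbone cannot be confirmed. The use of an SV40 polyA reverse sequencing primer suggests that an SV40 polyadenylation signal lies downstream of the expression cassette.

The payload, labelled "Endo", is the human RHOB coding sequence. RHOB is a small Rho-family GTPase that associates with endosomal membranes, so it can serve as an endosomal targeting module. Expression is driven by the CMV promoter, a strong constitutive promoter in most mammalian cell lines. Both mRuby and a myc epitope tag are recorded as N-terminal to the insert, which leaves the C-terminus of RHOB free. That arrangement suits a Rho GTPase, whose membrane attachment generally depends on C-terminal lipid modification. The relative order of the two tags is not stated, and neither is the meaning of the "14" in the name.

mRuby is a red fluorescent protein, listed here with excitation at 558 nm and emission at 605 nm. The construct is intended for labelling endosomes in mammalian cells for fluorescence microscopy, and the myc tag offers an additional handle for antibody-based detection.
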