Addgene plasmid #55859: mRuby-Endo-14
Purpose: Localization: Endosomes, Excitation: 558, Emission: 605
Depositing lab: Michael Davidson. Depositing organization: Florida State University, Tallahassee.
Backbone
  Vector backbone: mRuby
  Backbone size w/o insert (bp): 4750
  Vector type: Mammalian Expression
  Selectable markers: Neomycin (select with G418)
Growth in bacteria
  Bacterial resistance: Kanamycin, 50 μg/mL
  Growth temperature: 37°C
  Growth strain: DH5alpha
  Copy number: High Copy
Gene/Insert
  Gene/Insert name: Endo (alt name: NM_004040.2)
  Species: H. sapiens (human)
  Entrez Gene: RHOB (a.k.a. ARH6, ARHB, MST081, MSTP081, RHOH6)
  Promoter: CMV
  Tag / fusion protein: myc (N terminal on insert); mRuby (N terminal on insert)
  Cloning method: Unknown
  Sequencing primers: 5′ CMV-F; 3′ SV40pA-R
Terms and licenses: Academic/Nonprofit Terms; Industry Terms
Depositor comments: . Excitation = 558; Emission = 605
How to cite: mRuby-Endo-14 was a gift from Michael Davidson (Addgene plasmid # 55859 ; http://n2t.net/addgene:55859 ; RRID:Addgene_55859)
